>Addgene plasmid #76297 | DSTYK gRNA (BRDN0001148274) | addgene full sequence | sequence record 185568 | Addgene Assembled Sequence
CCCGGGTGCAAAGATGGATAAAGTTTTAAACAGAGAGGAATCTTTGCAGCTAATGGACCTTCTAGGTCTT
GAAAGGAGTGGGAATTGGCTCCGGTGCCCGTCAGTGGGCAGAGCGCACATCGCCCACAGTCCCCGAGAAG
TTGGGGGGAGGGGTCGGCAATTGATCCGGTGCCTAGAGAAGGTGGCGCGGGGTAAACTGGGAAAGTGATG
TCGTGTACTGGCTCCGCCTTTTTCCCGAGGGTGGGGGAGAACCGTATATAAGTGCAGTAGTCGCCGTGAA
CGTTCTTTTTCGCAACGGGTTTGCCGCCAGAACACAGGTAAGTGCCGTGTGTGGTTCCCGCGGGCCTGGC
CTCTTTACGGGTTATGGCCCTTGCGTGCCTTGAATTACTTCCACCTGGCTGCAGTACGTGATTCTTGATC
CCGAGCTTCGGGTTGGAAGTGGGTGGGAGAGTTCGAGGCCTTGCGCTTAAGGAGCCCCTTCGCCTCGTGC
TTGAGTTGAGGCCTGGCCTGGGCGCTGGGGCCGCCGCGTGCGAATCTGGTGGCACCTTCGCGCCTGTCTC
GCTGCTTTCGATAAGTCTCTAGCCATTTAAAATTTTTGATGACCTGCTGCGACGCTTTTTTTCTGGCAAG
ATAGTCTTGTAAATGCGGGCCAAGATCTGCACACTGGTATTTCGGTTTTTGGGGCCGCGGGCGGCGACGG
GGCCCGTGCGTCCCAGCGCACATGTTCGGCGAGGCGGGGCCTGCGAGCGCGGCCACCGAGAATCGGACGG
GGGTAGTCTCAAGCTGGCCGGCCTGCTCTGGTGCCTGGCCTCGCGCCGCCGTGTATCGCCCCGCCCTGGG
CGGCAAGGCTGGCCCGGTCGGCACCAGTTGCGTGAGCGGAAAGATGGCCGCTTCCCGGCCCTGCTGCAGG
GAGCTCAAAATGGAGGACGCGGCGCTCGGGAGAGCGGGCGGGTGAGTCACCCACACAAAGGAAAAGGGCC
TTTCCGTCCTCAGCCGTCGCTTCATGTGACTCCACGGAGTACCGGGCGCCGTCCAGGCACCTCGATTAGT
TCTCGAGCTTTTGGAGTACGTCGTCTTTAGGTTGGGGGGAGGGGTTTTATGCGATGGAGTTTCCCCACAC
TGAGTGGGTGGAGACTGAAGTTAGGCCAGCTTGGCACTTGATGTAATTCTCCTTGGAATTTGCCCTTTTT
GAGTTTGGATCTTGGTTCATTCTCAAGCCTCAGACAGTGGTTCAAAGTTTTTTTCTTCCATTTCAGGTGT
CGTGACGTACGGCCACCATGACCGAGTACAAGCCCACGGTGCGCCTCGCCACCCGCGACGACGTCCCCAG
GGCCGTACGCACCCTCGCCGCCGCGTTCGCCGACTACCCCGCCACGCGCCACACCGTCGATCCGGACCGC
CACATCGAGCGGGTCACCGAGCTGCAAGAACTCTTCCTCACGCGCGTCGGGCTCGACATCGGCAAGGTGT
GGGTCGCGGACGACGGCGCCGCCGTGGCGGTCTGGACCACGCCGGAGAGCGTCGAAGCGGGGGCGGTGTT
CGCCGAGATCGGCCCGCGCATGGCCGAGTTGAGCGGTTCCCGGCTGGCCGCGCAGCAACAGATGGAAGGC
CTCCTGGCGCCGCACCGGCCCAAGGAGCCCGCGTGGTTCCTGGCCACCGTCGGAGTCTCGCCCGACCACC
AGGGCAAGGGTCTGGGCAGCGCCGTCGTGCTCCCCGGAGTGGAGGCGGCCGAGCGCGCCGGGGTGCCCGC
CTTCCTGGAGACCTCCGCGCCCCGCAACCTCCCCTTCTACGAGCGGCTCGGCTTCACCGTCACCGCCGAC
GTCGAGGTGCCCGAAGGACCGCGCACCTGGTGCATGACCCGCAAGCCCGGTGCCTGAACGCGTTAAGTCG
ACAATCAACCTCTGGATTACAAAATTTGTGAAAGATTGACTGGTATTCTTAACTATGTTGCTCCTTTTAC
GCTATGTGGATACGCTGCTTTAATGCCTTTGTATCATGCTATTGCTTCCCGTATGGCTTTCATTTTCTCC
TCCTTGTATAAATCCTGGTTGCTGTCTCTTTATGAGGAGTTGTGGCCCGTTGTCAGGCAACGTGGCGTGG
TGTGCACTGTGTTTGCTGACGCAACCCCCACTGGTTGGGGCATTGCCACCACCTGTCAGCTCCTTTCCGG
GACTTTCGCTTTCCCCCTCCCTATTGCCACGGCGGAACTCATCGCCGCCTGCCTTGCCCGCTGCTGGACA
GGGGCTCGGCTGTTGGGCACTGACAATTCCGTGGTGTTGTCGGGGAAATCATCGTCCTTTCCTTGGCTGC
TCGCCTGTGTTGCCACCTGGATTCTGCGCGGGACGTCCTTCTGCTACGTCCCTTCGGCCCTCAATCCAGC
GGACCTTCCTTCCCGCGGCCTGCTGCCGGCTCTGCGGCCTCTTCCGCGTCTTCGCCTTCGCCCTCAGACG
AGTCGGATCTCCCTTTGGGCCGCCTCCCCGCGTCGACTTTAAGACCAATGACTTACAAGGCAGCTGTAGA
TCTTAGCCACTTTTTAAAAGAAAAGGGGGGACTGGAAGGGCTAATTCACTCCCAACGAAGACAAGATCTG
CTTTTTGCTTGTACTGGGTCTCTCTGGTTAGACCAGATCTGAGCCTGGGAGCTCTCTGGCTAACTAGGGA
ACCCACTGCTTAAGCCTCAATAAAGCTTGCCTTGAGTGCTTCAAGTAGTGTGTGCCCGTCTGTTGTGTGA
CTCTGGTAACTAGAGATCCCTCAGACCCTTTTAGTCAGTGTGGAAAATCTCTAGCAGTACGTATAGTAGT
TCATGTCATCTTATTATTCAGTATTTATAACTTGCAAAGAAATGAATATCAGAGAGTGAGAGGAACTTGT
TTATTGCAGCTTATAATGGTTACAAATAAAGCAATAGCATCACAAATTTCACAAATAAAGCATTTTTTTC
ACTGCATTCTAGTTGTGGTTTGTCCAAACTCATCAATGTATCTTATCATGTCTGGCTCTAGCTATCCCGC
CCCTAACTCCGCCCATCCCGCCCCTAACTCCGCCCAGTTCCGCCCATTCTCCGCCCCATGGCTGACTAAT
TTTTTTTATTTATGCAGAGGCCGAGGCCGCCTCGGCCTCTGAGCTATTCCAGAAGTAGTGAGGAGGCTTT
TTTGGAGGCCTAGGGACGTACCCAATTCGCCCTATAGTGAGTCGTATTACGCGCGCTCACTGGCCGTCGT
TTTACAACGTCGTGACTGGGAAAACCCTGGCGTTACCCAACTTAATCGCCTTGCAGCACATCCCCCTTTC
GCCAGCTGGCGTAATAGCGAAGAGGCCCGCACCGATCGCCCTTCCCAACAGTTGCGCAGCCTGAATGGCG
AATGGG
[124 nt withheld, positions 3367-3490]
C
[91 nt withheld, positions 3492-3582]
A
[49 nt withheld, positions 3584-3632]
CCTTTGACGTTGGAGTCCACGTTCTTT
[37 nt withheld, positions 3660-3696]
ACCCTATCTCGGTCTATTCTTTTGATTTATAAGGGATTTTGCCGATTTCGGCCTATTGGTTAAAAAATGA
GCTGATTTAACAAAAATTTAACGCGAATTTTAACAAAATATTAACGCTTACAATTTAGGTGGCACTTTTC
GGGGAAATGTGCGCGGAACCCCTATTTGTTTATTTTTCTAAATACATTCAAATATGTATCCGCTCATGAG
ACAATAACCCTGATAAATGCTTCAATAATATTGAAAAAGGAAGAGTATGAGTATTCAACATTTCCGTGTC
GCCCTTATTCCCTTTTTTGCGGCATTTTGCCTTCCTGTTTTTGCTCACCCAGAAACGCTGGTGAAAGTAA
AAGATGCTGAAGATCAGTTGGGTGCACGAGTGGGTTACATCGAACTGGATCTCAACAGCGGTAAGATCCT
TGAGAGTTTTCGCCCCGAAGAACGTTTTCCAATGATGAGCACTTTTAAAGTTCTGCTATGTGGCGCGGTA
TTATCCCGTATTGACGCCGGGCAAGAGCAACTCGGTCGCCGCATACACTATTCTCAGAATGACTTGGTTG
AGTACTCACCAGTCACAGAAAAGCATCTTACGGATGGCATGACAGTAAGAGAATTATGCAGTGCTGCCAT
AACCATGAGTGATAACACTGCGGCCAACTTACTTCTGACAACGATCGGAGGACCGAAGGAGCTAACCGCT
TTTTTGCACAACATGGGGGATCATGTAACTCGCCTTGATCGTTGGGAACCGGAGCTGAATGAAGCCATAC
CAAACGACGAGCGTGACACCACGATGCCTGTAGCAATGGCAACAACGTTGCGCAAACTATTAACTGGCGA
ACTACTTACTCTAGCTTCCCGGCAACAATTAATAGACTGGATGGAGGCGGATAAAGTTGCAGGACCACTT
CTGCGCTCGGCCCTTCCGGCTGGCTGGTTTATTGCTGATAAATCTGGAGCCGGTGAGCGTGGGTCTCGCG
GTATCATTGCAGCACTGGGGCCAGATGGTAAGCCCTCCCGTATCGTAGTTATCTACACGACGGGGAGTCA
GGCAACTATGGATGAACGAAATAGACAGATCGCTGAGATAGGTGCCTCACTGATTAAGCATTGGTAACTG
TCAGACCAAGTTTACTCATATATACTTTAGATTGATTTAAAACTTCATTTTTAATTTAAAAGGATCTAGG
TGAAGATCCTTTTTGATAATCTCATGACCAAAATCCCTTAACGTGAGTTTTCGTTCCACTGAGCGTCAGA
CCCCGTAGAAAAGATCAAAGGATCTTCTTGAGATCCTTTTTTTCTGCGCGTAATCTGCTGCTTGCAAACA
AAAAAACCACCGCTACCAGCGGTGGTTTGTTTGCCGGATCAAGAGCTACCAACTCTTTTTCCGAAGGTAA
CTGGCTTCAGCAGAGCGCAGATACCAAATACTGTTCTTCTAGTGTAGCCGTAGTTAGGCCACCACTTCAA
GAACTCTGTAGCACCGCCTACATACCTCGCTCTGCTAATCCTGTTACCAGTGGCTGCTGCCAGTGGCGAT
AAGTCGTGTCTTACCGGGTTGGACTCAAGACGATAGTTACCGGATAAGGCGCAGCGGTCGGGCTGAACGG
GGGGTTCGTGCACACAGCCCAGCTTGGAGCGAACGACCTACACCGAACTGAGATACCTACAGCGTGAGCT
ATGAGAAAGCGCCACGCTTCCCGAAGGGAGAAAGGCGGACAGGTATCCGGTAAGCGGCAGGGTCGGAACA
GGAGAGCGCACGAGGGAGCTTCCAGGGGGAAACGCCTGGTATCTTTATAGTCCTGTCGGGTTTCGCCACC
TCTGACTTGAGCGTCGATTTTTGTGATGCTCGTCAGGGGGGCGGAGCCTATGGAAAAACGCCAGCAACGC
GGCCTTTTTACGGTTCCTGGCCTTTTGCTGGCCTTTTGCTCACATGTTCTTTCCTGCGTTATCCCCTGAT
TCTGTGGATAACCGTATTACCGCCTTTGAGTGAGCTGATACCGCTCGCCGCAGCCGAACGACCGAGCGCA
GCGAGTCAGTGAGCGAGGAAGCGGAAGAGCGCCCAATACGCAAACCGCCTCTCCCCGCGCGTTGGCCGAT
TCATTAATGCAGCTGGCACGACAGGTTTCCCGACTGGAAAGCGGGCAGTGAGCGCAACGCAATTAATGTG
AGTTAGCTCACTCATTAGGCACCCCAGGCTTTACACTTTATGCTTCCGGCTCGTATGTTGTGTGGAATTG
TGAGCGGATAACAATTTCACACAGGAAACAGCTATGACCATGATTACGCCAAGCGCGCAATTAACCCTCA
CTAAAGGGAACAAAAGCTGGAGCTGCAAGCTTAATGTAGTCTTATGCAATACTCTTGTAGTCTTGCAACA
TGGTAACGATGAGTTAGCAACATGCCTTACAAGGAGAGAAAAAGCACCGTGCATGCCGATTGGTGGAAGT
AAGGTGGTACGATCGTGCCTTATTAGGAAGGCAACAGACGGGTCTGACATGGATTGGACGAACCACTGAA
TTGCCGCATTGCAGAGATATTGTATTTAAGTGCCTAGCTCGATACATAAACGGGTCTCTCTGGTTAGACC
AGATCTGAGCCTGGGAGCTCTCTGGCTAACTAGGGAACCCACTGCTTAAGCCTCAATAAAGCTTGCCTTG
AGTGCTTCAAGTAGTGTGTGCCCGTCTGTTGTGTGACTCTGGTAACTAGAGATCCCTCAGACCCTTTTAG
TCAGTGTGGAAAATCTCTAGCAGTGGCGCCCGAACAGGGACTTGAAAGCGAAAGGGAAACCAGAGGAGCT
CTCTCGACGCAGGACTCGGCTTGCTGAAGCGCGCACGGCAAGAGGCGAGGGGCGGCGACTGGTGAGTACG
CCAAAAATTTTGACTAGCGGAGGCTAGAAGGAGAGAGATGGGTGCGAGAGCGTCAGTATTAAGCGGGGGA
GAATTAGATCGCGATGGGAAAAAATTCGGTTAAGGCCAGGGGGAAAGAAAAAATATAAATTAAAACATAT
AGTATGGGCAAGCAGGGAGCTAGAACGATTCGCAGTTAATCCTGGCCTGTTAGAAACATCAGAAGGCTGT
AGACAAATACTGGGACAGCTACAACCATCCCTTCAGACAGGATCAGAAGAACTTAGATCATTATATAATA
CAGTAGCAACCCTCTATTGTGTGCATCAAAGGATAGAGATAAAAGACACCAAGGAAGCTTTAGACAAGAT
AGAGGAAGAGCAAAACAAAAGTAAGACCACCGCACAGCAAGCGGCCGCTGATCTTCAGACCTGGAGGAGG
AGATATGAGGGACAATTGGAGAAGTGAATTATATAAATATAAAGTAGTAAAAATTGAACCATTAGGAGTA
GCACCCACCAAGGCAAAGAGAAGAGTGGTGCAGAGAGAAAAAAGAGCAGTGGGAATAGGAGCTTTGTTCC
TTGGGTTCTTGGGAGCAGCAGGAAGCACTATGGGCGCAGCGTCAATGACGCTGACGGTACAGGCCAGACA
ATTATTGTCTGGTATAGTGCAGCAGCAGAACAATTTGCTGAGGGCTATTGAGGCGCAACAGCATCTGTTG
CAACTCACAGTCTGGGGCATCAAGCAGCTCCAGGCAAGAATCCTGGCTGTGGAAAGATACCTAAAGGATC
AACAGCTCCTGGGGATTTGGGGTTGCTCTGGAAAACTCATTTGCACCACTGCTGTGCCTTGGAATGCTAG
TTGGAGTAATAAATCTCTGGAACAGATTTGGAATCACACGACCTGGATGGAGTGGGACAGAGAAATTAAC
AATTACACAAGCTTAATACACTCCTTAATTGAAGAATCGCAAAACCAGCAAGAAAAGAATGAACAAGAAT
TATTGGAATTAGATAAATGGGCAAGTTTGTGGAATTGGTTTAACATAACAAATTGGCTGTGGTATATAAA
ATTATTCATAATGATAGTAGGAGGCTTGGTAGGTTTAAGAATAGTTTTTGCTGTACTTTCTATAGTGAAT
AGAGTTAGGCAGGGATATTCACCATTATCGTTTCAGACCCACCTCCCAACCCCGAGGGGACCCAGAGAGG
GCCTATTTCCCATGATTCCTTCATATTTGCATATACGATACAAGGCTGTTAGAGAGATAATTAGAATTAA
TTTGACTGTAAACACAAAGATATTAGTACAAAATACGTGACGTAGAAAGTAATAATTTCTTGGGTAGTTT
GCAGTTTTAAAATTATGTTTTAAAATGGACTATCATATGCTTACCGTAACTTGAAAGTATTTCGATTTCT
TGGCTTTATATATCTTGTGGAAAGGACGAAACACCGGTATGAACTAGTGCACACGCGTTTTAGAGCTAGA
AATAGCAAGTTAAAATAAGGCTAGTCCGTTATCAACTTGAAAAAGTGGCACCGAGTCGGTGCTTTTTTAA
GCTTGGCGTAACTAGATCTTGAGACAAATGGCAGTATTCATCCACAATTTTAAAAGAAAAGGGGGGATTG
GGGGGTACAGTGCAGGGGAAAGAATAGTAGACATAATAGCAACAGACATACAAACTAAAGAATTACAAAA
ACAAATTACAAAAATTCAAAATTTTCGGGTTTATTACAGGGACAGCAGAGATCCACTTTGGCGCCGGCTC
GAGGGGG
Features (pLannotate 1.2.2; 29 found; start..end, strand, type, name):
     14..80      +  CDS            small t antigen (fragment): SV40 (simian virus 40) small t antigen
    106..317     +  promoter       EF-1α core promoter: core promoter for human elongation factor EF-1α
    318..1256    +  intron         EF-1α intron A: intron upstream of the start codon of human EF-1α
   1278..1877    +  CDS            PuroR (fragment): puromycin N-acetyltransferase; pac from Streptomyces; confers resistance to puromycin
   1893..2481    +  misc_feature   WPRE: woodchuck hepatitis virus posttranscriptional regulatory element
   2532..2551    +  misc_feature   cPPT/CTS (fragment): central polypurine tract and central termination sequence of HIV-1
   2553..2786    +  LTR            3' LTR (ΔU3): self-inactivating 3' long terminal repeat (LTR) from HIV-1
   2864..2985    +  polyA_signal   SV40 poly(A) signal: SV40 polyadenylation signal
   3025..3160    +  rep_origin     SV40 ori: SV40 origin of replication
   3181..3199    -  promoter       T7 promoter: promoter for bacteriophage T7 RNA polymerase
   3207..3362    +  CDS            lacZα (fragment): LacZα fragment of β-galactosidase; lacZ fragment
   3367..3795    +  rep_origin     f1 ori (sequence partly withheld): f1 bacteriophage origin of replication; arrow indicates direction of (+) strand synthesis
   3848..3952    +  promoter       AmpR promoter: bla
   3953..4813    +  CDS            AmpR: β-lactamase; bla; confers resistance to ampicillin, carbenicillin, and related antibiotics
   4984..5572    +  rep_origin     ori: high-copy-number ColE1/pMB1/pBR322/pUC origin of replication
   5755..5847    +  CDS            lacI (fragment): lac repressor; lacI; The lac repressor binds to the lac operator to inhibit transcription in E. coli. This inhibition can be relieved by adding lactose or isopropyl-β-D-thiogalactopyranoside (IPTG).
   5860..5881    +  protein_bind   CAP binding site: CAP binding activates transcription in the presence of cAMP. E. coli catabolite activator protein
   5896..5926    +  promoter       lac promoter: promoter for the E. coli lac operon
   5934..5950    +  protein_bind   lac operator: The lac repressor binds to the lac operator to inhibit transcription in E. coli. This inhibition can be relieved by adding lactose or isopropyl-β-D-thiogalactopyranoside (IPTG). lac repressor encoded by lacI
   5995..6013    +  promoter       T3 promoter: promoter for bacteriophage T3 RNA polymerase
   6041..6267    +  promoter       RSV promoter: Rous sarcoma virus enhancer/promoter
   6268..6448    +  LTR            5' LTR (truncated): truncated 5' long terminal repeat (LTR) from HIV-1
   6495..6620    +  misc_feature   HIV-1 Ψ: packaging signal of human immunodeficiency virus type 1
   6604..6967    +  CDS            HIV-1 gag (fragment): gag protein from human immunodeficiency virus 1; gag
   7113..7346    +  misc_feature   RRE: The Rev response element (RRE) of HIV-1 allows for Rev-dependent mRNA export from the nucleus to the cytoplasm.
   7723..7749    +  CDS            Rev (fragment): human immunodeficiency virus 1 (HIV-1) Rev protein; rev; enhances nuclear export of unspliced and incompletely spliced viral mRNAs
   7753..7993    +  promoter       U6 promoter: RNA polymerase III promoter for human U6 snRNA
   8023..8098    +  misc_RNA       gRNA scaffold: guide RNA scaffold for the Streptococcus pyogenes CRISPR/Cas9 system
   8154..8271    +  misc_feature   cPPT/CTS: central polypurine tract and central termination sequence of HIV-1
