[The description below was written by a language model from this plasmid's Addgene catalogue record and pLannotate feature annotations shown in this document.]
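Description:
DSTYK gRNA (BRDN0001148274) is a third-generation lentiviral guide RNA plasmid built on the lentiGuide-Puro backbone and designed to direct Streptococcus pyogenes Cas9 to the human DSTYK gene (also known as RIPK5 or DustyPK), a dual serine/threonine and tyrosine protein kinase. In bacteria, the 8.3 kb plasmid replicates from a high-copy ColE1/pUC-type origin and is selected with ampicillin through the β-lactamase gene. The backbone also carries an f1 origin, an SV40 origin and remnants of lac and phage promoter elements.

The viral genome is transcribed from an RSV promoter fused to a truncated HIV-1 5' LTR, which makes packaging Tat-independent. It contains the Ψ packaging signal with a partial gag sequence, the Rev response element for nuclear export of the full-length RNA, a cPPT/CTS, and a self-inactivating ΔU3 3' LTR followed by an SV40 polyadenylation signal. Two expression units sit between the LTRs. A human U6 RNA polymerase III promoter drives the DSTYK-specific spacer joined to the S. pyogenes gRNA scaffold. Downstream, the EF-1α core promoter with its intron A expresses puromycin N-acetyltransferase, stabilised by a WPRE, so that transduced mammalian cells can be selected with puromycin.

The plasmid does not encode Cas9, so it must be paired with a separate Cas9 lentivector or used in cells that already express the nuclease. The guide was designed against two DSTYK reference transcripts and belongs to a human kinome gRNA collection built with optimised sgRNA design rules. It is suited to knockout studies of DSTYK in human cells.
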