Addgene plasmid #76297: DSTYK gRNA (BRDN0001148274)
Purpose: 3rd generation lentiviral gRNA plasmid targeting human DSTYK
Depositing lab: John Doench & David Root. Depositing organization: Broad Institute. Publication: Optimized sgRNA design to maximize activity and minimize off-target effects of CRISPR-Cas9. Doench JG, Fusi N, Sullender M, Hegde M, Vaimberg EW, Donovan KF, Smith I, Tothova Z, Wilen C, Orchard R, Virgin HW, Listgarten J, Root DE. Nat Biotechnol. 2016 Jan 18. doi: 10.1038/nbt.3437. PubMed 26780180.
Backbone
  Vector backbone: lentiGuide-Puro
  Backbone manufacturer: Zhang Lab (Addgene plasmid # 52963)
  Vector type: Mammalian Expression, Lentiviral, CRISPR
  Selectable markers: Puromycin
Growth in bacteria
  Bacterial resistance: Ampicillin, 100 μg/mL
  Growth temperature: 37°C
  Growth strain: DH5alpha
  Copy number: High Copy
Gene/Insert
  Gene/Insert name: DSTYK (alt names: DSTYK; NM_015375.2)
  gRNA/shRNA sequence: GTATGAACTAGTGCACACGC
  Species: H. sapiens (human)
  Entrez Gene: DSTYK (a.k.a. RIP5, RIPK5, DustyPK, HDCMD38P, KIAA0472)
  Promoter: hU6
  Cloning method: Unknown
  Sequencing primers: 5′ U6-F; 3′ pS2-R
Terms and licenses: Academic/Nonprofit Terms; Industry Terms: Not Available to Industry
Depositor comments: The gRNA was designed to target the following Genbank reference sequence(s): NM_015375.2,NM_199462.2. Note that this plasmid does NOT contain Cas9. It should be used in conjunction with lentiCas9-Blast (Addgene #52962) or otherwise with cell lines already expressing Cas9. Browse the full kinome gRNA library at http://www.addgene.org/pooled-library/broadgpp-human-kinome/ or visit http://www.broadinstitute.org/rnai/public/ for detailed protocols and information.
How to cite: DSTYK gRNA (BRDN0001148274) was a gift from John Doench & David Root (Addgene plasmid # 76297 ; http://n2t.net/addgene:76297 ; RRID:Addgene_76297)
