>Addgene plasmid #76297 | DSTYK gRNA (BRDN0001148274) | depositor partial sequence | sequence record 143757 | Target Sequence
GTATGAACTAGTGCACACGC
