>Addgene plasmid #76297 | DSTYK gRNA (BRDN0001148274) | addgene partial sequence | sequence record 185567 | hU6-F
TAGAAAGTAATAATTTCTTGGGTAGTTTGCAGTTTTAAAATTATGTTTTAAAATGGACTATCATATGCTT
ACCGTAACTTGAAAGTATTTCGATTTCTTGGCTTTATATATCTTGTGGAAAGGACGAAACACCGGTATGA
ACTAGTGCACACGCGTTTTAGAGCTAGAAATAGCAAGTTAAAATAAGGCTAGTCCGTTATCAACTTGAAA
AAGTGGCACCGAGTCGGTGCTTTTTTAAGCTTGGCGTAACTAGATCTTGAGACAAATGGCAGTATTCATC
CACAATTTTAAAAGAAAAGGGGGGATTGGGGGGTACAGTGCAGGGGAAAGAATAGTAGACATAATAGCAA
CAGACATACAAACTAAAGAATTACAAAAACAAATTACAAAAATTCAAAATTTTCGGGTTTATTACAGGGA
CAGCAGAGATCCACTTTGGCGCCGGCTCGAGGGGGCCCGGGTGCAAAGATGGATAAAGTTTTAAACAGAG
AGGAATCTTTGCAGCTAATGGACCTTCTAGGTCTTGAAAGGAGTGGGAATTGGCTCCGGTGCCCGTCAGT
GGGCAGAGCG
